>Addgene plasmid #84580 | pUS212 | depositor full sequence | sequence record 166638 | Full plasmid sequence
CATATTGGCCACGTTTAAATCAAAACTGGTGAAACTCACCCAGGGATTGGCTGAGACGAAAAACATATTC
TCAATAAACCCTTTAGGGAAATAGGCCAGGTTTTCACCGTAACACGCCACATCTTGCGAATATATGTGTA
GAAACTGCCGGAAATCGTCGTGGTATTCACTCCAGAGCGATGAAAACGTTTCAGTTTGCTCATGGAAAAC
GGTGTAACAAGGGTGAACACTATCCCATATCACCAGCTCACCGTCTTTCATTGCCATACGAAATTCCGGA
TGAGCATTCATCAGGCGGGCAAGAATGTGAATAAAGGCCGGATAAAACTTGTGCTTATTTTTCTTTACGG
TCTTTAAAAAGGCCGTAATATCCAGCTGAACGGTCTGGTTATAGGTACATTGAGCAACTGACTGAAATGC
CTCAAAATGTTCTTTACGATGCCATTGGGATATATCAACGGTGGTATATCCAGTGATTTTTTTCTCCATT
TTAGCTTCCTTAGCTCCTGAAAATCTCGATAACTCAAAAAATACGCCCGGTAGTGATCTTATTTCATTAT
GGTGAAAGTTGGAACCTCTTACGTGCCCGATCAACTCGAGTGCCACCTGACGTCTAAGAAACCATTATTA
TCATGACATTAACCTATAAAAATAGGCGTATCACGAGGCAGAATTTCAGATAAAAAAAATCCTTAGCTTT
CGCTAAGGATGATTTCTGGAATTCGCGGCCGCTTCTAGAGATCACGGAAAAAGGTTATGCTGCTTTTAAG
ACCCACTTTCACATTTAAGTTGTTTTTCTAATCCGCATATGATCAATTCAAGGCCGAATAAGAAGGCTGG
CTCTGCACCTTGGTGATCAAATAATTCGATAGCTTGTCGTAATAATGGCGGCATACTATCAGTAGTAGGT
GTTTCCCTTTCTTCTTTAGCGACTTGATGCTCTTGATCTTCCAATACGCAACCTAAAGTAAAATGCCCCA
CAGCGCTGAGTGCATATAATGCATTCTCTAGTGAAAAACCTTGTTGGCATAAAAAGGCTAATTGATTTTC
GAGAGTTTCATACTGTTTTTCTGTAGGCCGTGTACCTAAATGTACTTTTGCTCCATCGCGATGACTTAGT
AAAGCACATCTAAAACTTTTAGCGTTATTACGTAAAAAATCTTGCCAGCTTTCCCCTTCTAAAGGGCAAA
AGTGAGTATGGTGCCTATCTAACATCTCAATGGCTAAGGCGTCGAGCAAAGCCCGCTTATTTTTTACATG
CCAATACAATGTAGGCTGCTCTACACCTAGCTTCTGGGCGAGTTTACGGGTTGTTAAACCTTCGATTCCG
ACCTCATTAAGCAGCTCTAATGCGCTGTTAATCACTTTACTTTTATCTAATCTGGACATCATTAATTCCT
AATTTTTGTTGACACTCTATCATTGATAGAGTTATTTTACCACTCCCTATCAGTGATAGAGAAAAGTGAA
TTTAATAGTACTAGTAGCGGCCGCTGCAGTCCGGCAAAAAAGGGCAAGGTGTCACCACCCTGCCCTTTTT
CTTTAAAACCGAAAAGATTACTTCGCGTTATGCAGGCTTCCTCGCTCACTGACTCGCTGCGCTCGGTCGT
TCGGCTGCGGCGAGCGGTATCAGCTCACTCAAAGGCGGTAATACGGTTATCCACAGAATCAGGGGATAAC
GCAGGAAAGAACATGTGAGCAAAAGGCCAGCAAAAGGCCAGGAACCGTAAAAAGGCCGCGTTGCTGGCGT
TTTTCCACAGGCTCCGCCCCCCTGACGAGCATCACAAAAATCGACGCTCAAGTCAGAGGTGGCGAAACCC
GACAGGACTATAAAGATACCAGGCGTTTCCCCCTGGAAGCTCCCTCGTGCGCTCTCCTGTTCCGACCCTG
CCGCTTACCGGATACCTGTCCGCCTTTCTCCCTTCGGGAAGCGTGGCGCTTTCTCATAGCTCACGCTGTA
GGTATCTCAGTTCGGTGTAGGTCGTTCGCTCCAAGCTGGGCTGTGTGCACGAACCCCCCGTTCAGCCCGA
CCGCTGCGCCTTATCCGGTAACTATCGTCTTGAGTCCAACCCGGTAAGACACGACTTATCGCCACTGGCA
GCAGCCACTGGTAACAGGATTAGCAGAGCGAGGTATGTAGGCGGTGCTACAGAGTTCTTGAAGTGGTGGC
CTAACTACGGCTACACTAGAAGAACAGTATTTGGTATCTGCGCTCTGCTGAAGCCAGTTACCTTCGGAAA
AAGAGTTGGTAGCTCTTGATCCGGCAAACAAACCACCGCTGGTAGCGGTGGTTTTTTTGTTTGCAAGCAG
CAGATTACGCGCAGAAAAAAAGGATCTCAAGAAGATCCTTTGATCTTTTCTACGGGGTCTGACGCTCAGT
GGAACGAAAACTCACGTTAAGGGATTTTGGTCATGAGATTATCAAAAAGGATCTTCACCTAGATCCTTTT
AAATTAAAAATGAAGTTTTAAATCAATCTAAAGTATATATGAGTAAACTTGGTCTGACAGCTCGAGGCTT
GGATTCTCACCAATAAAAAACGCCCGGCGGCAACCGAGCGTTCTGAACAAATCCAGATGGAGTTCTGAGG
TCATTACTGGATCTATCAACAGGAGTCCAAGCGAGCTCGATATCAAATTACGCCCCGCCCTGCCACTCAT
CGCAGTACTGTTGTAATTCATTAAGCATTCTGCCGACATGGAAGCCATCACAAACGGCATGATGAACCTG
AATCGCCAGCGGCATCAGCACCTTGTCGCCTTGCGTATAATATTTGCCCATGGTGAAAACGGGGGCGAAG
AAGTTGTC
Features (pLannotate 1.2.2; 10 found; start..end, strand, type, name):
    490..587     -  promoter       cat promoter: promoter of the E. coli cat gene encoding chloramphenicol acetyltransferase
    673..716     -  terminator     bacterial terminator: putative bacterial transcription terminator
    719..740     +  misc_feature   BioBrick prefix: BioBrick prefix for parts that do not start with "ATG"
    769..1389    -  CDS            tetR: TETR2_ECOLX - Experimental evidence at protein level: Swiss-Prot protein existence level 1. TetR is the repressor of the tetracycline resistance element; its N-terminal region forms a helix-turn-helix structure and binds DNA. Binding of tetracycline to TetR reduces the repressor affinity for the tetracycline resistance gene (tetA) promoter operator sites. From Escherichia coli.
   1408..1463    +  promoter       tetR/tetA promoters: tetR; overlapping promoters for bacterial tetR and tetA
   1479..1499    +  misc_feature   BioBrick suffix: universal suffix for all parts
   1500..1557    +  terminator     his operon terminator: This putative transcriptin terminator from the E. coli his operon has a 2-bp deletion introduced during synthesis. Its efficiency has not been determined.
   1752..2340    -  rep_origin     ori: high-copy-number ColE1/pMB1/pBR322/pUC origin of replication
   2523..2617    -  terminator     lambda t0 terminator: transcription terminator from phage lambda
   2641..489     -  CDS            cat (across the origin): CAT_ECOLX - Experimental evidence at protein level: Swiss-Prot protein existence level 1. This enzyme is an effector of chloramphenicol resistance in bacteria. From Escherichia coli. This protein is used as a marker in many commonly used cloning vectors, such as pACYC184.
