[The description below was written by a language model from this plasmid's Addgene catalogue record and pLannotate feature annotations shown in this document.]
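Description:
pUS212 is a small (about 2.8 kb) empty-backbone cloning and expression vector for Escherichia coli, derived from the iGEM Parts Registry plasmid pSB1C3. It replicates from a high-copy ColE1/pUC-type origin and is selected with chloramphenicol through a cat (chloramphenicol acetyltransferase) gene driven by its native cat promoter and followed by the phage lambda t0 terminator. No insert is present; the plasmid is supplied as a recipient for a gene of interest.

The functional core sits between the BioBrick prefix and suffix sequences inherited from pSB1C3. It consists of the tetR repressor gene on the reverse strand and the divergent, overlapping tetR/tetA promoter region, so that the tetA-side promoter reads outward toward the BioBrick suffix, while tetR is expressed in the opposite direction from the same regulatory region. TetR binds the operator sites and holds transcription off; binding of tetracycline lowers the repressor's affinity for the operators and releases expression, giving a self-contained inducible system that does not depend on a repressor-expressing host strain. According to the depositor, unique XbaI and EcoRI sites lie downstream of the Tet promoter for inserting coding sequences, and the site arrangement is only partially compatible with standard iGEM assembly protocols. The cassette is insulated by transcription terminators: a his operon terminator immediately after the suffix, which would end transcripts from the cloned gene, and a putative bacterial terminator upstream of the prefix. No ribosome binding site or tags are annotated in the feature table. The plasmid is intended as a simple tool for tetracycline-inducible gene expression in E. coli.
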