Addgene plasmid #84580: pUS212
Purpose: (Empty Backbone) E.coli cloning and expression vector. Has cloning sites downstream of Tet promoter.
Depositing lab: Nicholas Coleman & Mark Somerville. Depositing organization: University of Sydney.
Backbone
  Vector backbone: pUS212
  Vector type: Bacterial Expression
Growth in bacteria
  Bacterial resistance: Chloramphenicol, 25 μg/mL
  Growth temperature: 37°C
  Growth strain: DH5alpha
  Copy number: High Copy
Gene/Insert
  Gene/Insert name: None
Terms and licenses: Academic/Nonprofit Terms; Industry Terms
Depositor comments: A simple tetracycline-inducible expression vector for E.coli, which has restriction sites that are (partially) compatible with iGEM cloning protocols. Derived from iGEM Parts Registry plasmid pSB1C3. Has unique XbaI and EcoRI sites downstream of Tet promoter.
How to cite: pUS212 was a gift from Nicholas Coleman & Mark Somerville (Addgene plasmid # 84580 ; http://n2t.net/addgene:84580 ; RRID:Addgene_84580)
