>Addgene plasmid #84580 | pUS212 | addgene partial sequence | sequence record 164791 | pBR322ori-F 5'-GGGAAACGCCTGGTATCTTT-3'
GGGTTTCGCCACCTCTGACTTGAGCGTCGATTTTTGTGATGCTCGTCAGGGGGGCGGAGCCTGTGGAAAA
ACGCCAGCAACGCGGCCTTTTTACGGTTCCTGGCCTTTTGCTGGCCTTTTGCTCACATGTTCTTTCCTGC
GTTATCCCCTGATTCTGTGGATAACCGTATTACCGCCTTTGAGTGAGCTGATACCGCTCGCCGCAGCCGA
ACGACCGAGCGCAGCGAGTCAGTGAGCGAGGAAGCCTGCATAACGCGAAGTAATCTTTTCGGTTTTAAAG
AAAAAGGGCAGGGTGGTGACACCTTGCCCTTTTTTGCCGGACTGCAGCGGCCGCTACTAGTACTATTAAA
TTCACTTTTCTCTATCACTGATAGGGAGTGGTAAAATAACTCTATCAATGATAGAGTGTCAACAAAAATT
AGGAATTAATGATGTCCAGATTAGATAAAAGTAAAGTGATTAACAGCGCATTAGAGCTGCTTAATGAGGT
CGGAATCGAAGGTTTAACAACCCGTAAACTCGCCCAGAAGCTAGGTGTAGAGCAGCCTACATTGTATTGG
CATGTAAAAAATAAGCGGGCTTTGCTCGACGCCTTAGCCATTGAGATGTTAGATAGGCACCATACTCACT
TTTGCCCTTTAGAAGGGGAAAGCTGGCAAGATTTTTTACGTAATAACGCTAAAAGTTTTAGATGTGCTTT
ACTAAGTCATCGCGATGGAGCAAAAGTACATTTAGGTACACGGCCTACAGAAAAACAGTATGAAACTCTC
GAAAATCAATTAGCCTTTTTATGCCAACAAGGTTTTTCACTAGAGAATGCATTATATGCACTCAGCGCTG
TGGGGCATTTTACTTTAGGTTGCGTATTGGAAGATCAAGAGCATCAAGTCGCTAAAGAAGAAAGGGAAAC
ACCTACTACTGATAGTATGCCGCCATTATTACGACAAGCTATCGAATTATTTGATCACCAAGGTGCAGAG
CCAGC
