>Addgene plasmid #84580 | pUS212 | addgene partial sequence | sequence record 164793 | pRJPaph-R1 5'-GGAAATCGTCGTGGTATTCAc-3'
GTTTCAGTTTGCTCATGGAAAACGGTGTAACAAGGGTGAACACTATCCCATATCACCAGCTCACCGTCTT
TCATTGCCATACGAAATTCCGGATGAGCATTCATCAGGCGGGCAAGAATGTGAATAAAGGCCGGATAAAA
CTTGTGCTTATTTTTCTTTACGGTCTTTAAAAAGGCCGTAATATCCAGCTGAACGGTCTGGTTATAGGTA
CATTGAGCAACTGACTGAAATGCCTCAAAATGTTCTTTACGATGCCATTGGGATATATCAACGGTGGTAT
ATCCAGTGATTTTTTTCTCCATTTTAGCTTCCTTAGCTCCTGAAAATCTCGATAACTCAAAAAATACGCC
CGGTAGTGATCTTATTTCATTATGGTGAAAGTTGGAACCTCTTACGTGCCCGATCAACTCGAGTGCCACC
TGACGTCTAAGAAACCATTATTATCATGACATTAACCTATAAAAATAGGCGTATCACGAGGCAGAATTTC
AGATAAAAAAAATCCTTAGCTTTCGCTAAGGATGATTTCTGGAATTCGCGGCCGCTTCTAGAGATCACGG
AAAAAGGTTATGCTGCTTTTAAGACCCACTTTCACATTTAAGTTGTTTTTCTAATCCGCATATGATCAAT
TCAAGGCCGAATAAGAAGGCTGGCTCTGCACCTTGGTGATCAAATAATTCGATAGCTTGTCGTAATAATG
GCGGCATACTATCAGTAGTAGGTGTTTCCCTTTCTTCTTTAGCGACTTGATGCTCTTGATCTTCCAATAC
GCAACCTAAAGTAAAATGCCCCACAGCGCTGAGTGCATATAATGCATTCTCTAGTGAAAAACCTTGTTGG
CATAAAAAGGCTAATTGATTTTCGAGAGTTTCATACTGTTTTTCTGTAGGCCGTGTACCTAAATGTACTT
TTGCTCCATCGCGATGACTTAGTAAAGCACATCTAAAACT
